Addgene plasmid #167332: pCDH_CMV_L6_mKate2
Purpose: Expresses mKate2 fused to TFAM L6 mutant in mammalian cells
Depositing lab: Tom Misteli. Depositing organization: National Cancer Institute (NCI). Publication: Self-assembly of multi-component mitochondrial nucleoids via phase separation. Feric M, Demarest TG, Tian J, Croteau DL, Bohr VA, Misteli T. EMBO J. 2021 Mar 15;40(6):e107165. doi: 10.15252/embj.2020107165. Epub 2021 Feb 23. PubMed 33619770.
Backbone
  Vector backbone: pCDH-CMV-MCS
  Backbone manufacturer: Addgene
  Backbone size w/o insert (bp): 6227
  Total vector size (bp): 7662
  Vector type: Mammalian Expression, Lentiviral
Growth in bacteria
  Bacterial resistance: Ampicillin, 100 μg/mL
  Growth temperature: 37°C
  Growth strain: NEB Stable
  Copy number: High Copy
Gene/Insert
  Gene/Insert name: TFAM (alt name: Mitochondrial transcription factor A)
  Species: H. sapiens (human)
  Mutation: Changed K136, H137, K139, R140, K146 and K147 to alanine
  GenBank ID: NM_003201.3
  Entrez Gene: TFAM (a.k.a. MTDPS15, MTTF1, MTTFA, TCF6, TCF6L1, TCF6L2, TCF6L3)
  Promoter: CMV
  Tag / fusion protein: mKate2 (C terminal on insert)
  Cloning method: Restriction Enzyme; 5′ cloning site Xba (unknown if destroyed); 3′ cloning site EcoRI (unknown if destroyed)
  Sequencing primers: 5′ CGCAAATGGGCGGTAGGCGTG; 3′ CATAGCGTAAAAGGAGCAACA
Resource information
  A portion of this plasmid was derived from a plasmid made by: Addgene; Applied Biological Materials Inc. (abm)
Terms and licenses: Academic/Nonprofit Terms; Industry Terms: Not Available to Industry
Depositor comments: The L6 mutant TFAM gene was originally obtained from Addgene Plasmid #60012. The mKate2 gene was initially obtained from the commercially available plasmid: pLenti-GIII-CMV-TFAM-RFP-2A-Puro. Please visit https://www.biorxiv.org/content/10.1101/822858v4 for BioRxiv preprint
How to cite: pCDH_CMV_L6_mKate2 was a gift from Tom Misteli (Addgene plasmid # 167332 ; http://n2t.net/addgene:167332 ; RRID:Addgene_167332)
