[The description below was written by a language model from this plasmid's Addgene catalogue record and pLannotate feature annotations shown in this document.]
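Description:
pCDH_CMV_L6_mKate2 is a lentiviral transfer and mammalian expression plasmid built on the pCDH-CMV-MCS backbone. It is propagated in E. coli through a high-copy ColE1/pUC-type origin and selected with ampicillin via the β-lactamase gene; remnants of lac, rop and bom sequences in the backbone are annotated only as fragments. The viral portion has a third-generation-style layout. An RSV promoter replaces the upstream part of a truncated HIV-1 5' LTR to drive genomic RNA production in packaging cells. This is followed by the Ψ packaging signal with a gag fragment, the Rev response element for Rev-dependent nuclear export, and the cPPT/CTS. Downstream of the cargo sit a WPRE, which enhances transcript stability and expression, a truncated 3' LTR, an SV40 polyadenylation signal and an SV40 origin. No mammalian drug-selection marker is annotated, so transduced or transfected cells would be identified by fluorescence.

The payload is a CMV enhancer/promoter-driven open reading frame encoding human TFAM (mitochondrial transcription factor A) fused at its C terminus to the monomeric far-red fluorescent protein mKate2. The TFAM sequence carries the "L6" mutation set, in which K136, H137, K139, R140, K146 and K147 are changed to alanine. The record does not state the functional consequence of these substitutions. The insert was placed between XbaI and EcoRI sites, with the mutant TFAM and mKate2 derived from earlier plasmids. The sequenced record is slightly longer than the catalogue size (7,681 versus 7,662 nt). The construct is used to express and image the mutant TFAM in mammalian cells, and the associated study concerns the self-assembly of mitochondrial nucleoids by phase separation.
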