Features (pLannotate 1.2.2; 26 found; start..end, strand, type, name):
      1..227     +  promoter       RSV promoter: Rous sarcoma virus enhancer/promoter
    228..408     +  LTR            5' LTR (truncated): truncated 5' long terminal repeat (LTR) from HIV-1
    455..580     +  misc_feature   HIV-1 Ψ: packaging signal of human immunodeficiency virus type 1
    564..902     +  CDS            HIV-1 gag (fragment): gag protein from human immunodeficiency virus 1; gag
   1073..1306    +  misc_feature   RRE: The Rev response element (RRE) of HIV-1 allows for Rev-dependent mRNA export from the nucleus to the cytoplasm.
   1683..1783    +  CDS            Rev (fragment): human immunodeficiency virus 1 (HIV-1) Rev protein; rev; enhances nuclear export of unspliced and incompletely spliced viral mRNAs
   1802..1918    +  misc_feature   cPPT/CTS: central polypurine tract and central termination sequence of HIV-1
   1931..2007    +  enhancer       CMV enhancer (fragment): human cytomegalovirus immediate early enhancer
   2008..2211    +  promoter       CMV promoter: human cytomegalovirus (CMV) immediate early promoter
   2282..3019    +  CDS            TFAM: TFAM_HUMAN - Also known as TCF6, TCF6L2. Experimental evidence at protein level: Swiss-Prot protein existence level 1. Binds to the mitochondrial light strand promoter and functions in mitochondrial transcription regulation (PubMed:29445193, PubMed:32183942). Component of the mitochondrial transcription initiation complex, composed at least of TFB2M, TFAM and POLRMT that is required for basal transcription of mitochondrial DNA (PubMed:29149603). In this complex, TFAM recruits POLRMT to a specific promoter whereas TFB2M induces structural changes in POLRMT to enable promoter opening and trappin
   3044..3742    +  CDS            mKate2: monomeric far-red fluorescent protein (Shcherbo et al., 2009) mammalian codon-optimized
   3755..4343    +  misc_feature   WPRE: woodchuck hepatitis virus posttranscriptional regulatory element
   4338..4445    +  CDS            nef (fragment): NEF_SIVS4 - Experimental evidence at protein level: Swiss-Prot protein existence level 1. Interferes with TCR signaling from the cell membrane. Interacts with CD247/TCRZ (TCR zeta chain) and exert potent down- regulation of cell surface TCR/CD3 complexes. From Simian immunodeficiency virus (isolate F236/smH4) (SIV-sm) (Simian immunodeficiency virus sooty mangabey monkey).
   4470..4650    +  LTR            5' LTR (truncated): truncated 5' long terminal repeat (LTR) from HIV-1
   4722..4843    +  polyA_signal   SV40 poly(A) signal: SV40 polyadenylation signal
   4883..5018    +  rep_origin     SV40 ori: SV40 origin of replication
   5075..5091    -  protein_bind   lac operator: The lac repressor binds to the lac operator to inhibit transcription in E. coli. This inhibition can be relieved by adding lactose or isopropyl-β-D-thiogalactopyranoside (IPTG). lac repressor encoded by lacI
   5099..5129    -  promoter       lac promoter: promoter for the E. coli lac operon
   5144..5165    -  protein_bind   CAP binding site: CAP binding activates transcription in the presence of cAMP. E. coli catabolite activator protein
   5178..5270    -  CDS            lacI (fragment): lac repressor; lacI; The lac repressor binds to the lac operator to inhibit transcription in E. coli. This inhibition can be relieved by adding lactose or isopropyl-β-D-thiogalactopyranoside (IPTG).
   5453..6041    -  rep_origin     ori: high-copy-number ColE1/pMB1/pBR322/pUC origin of replication
   6212..7072    -  CDS            AmpR: β-lactamase; bla; confers resistance to ampicillin, carbenicillin, and related antibiotics
   7073..7177    -  promoter       AmpR promoter: bla
   7272..7307    +  CDS            rop (fragment): Rop protein, which maintains plasmids at low copy number; rop
   7409..7508    +  misc_feature   bom (fragment): basis of mobility region from pBR322
   7514..7668    -  CDS            lacZα (fragment): LacZα fragment of β-galactosidase; lacZ fragment
>Addgene plasmid #167332 | pCDH_CMV_L6_mKate2 | addgene full sequence | sequence record 330363 | Addgene NGS Result
TGTAGTCTTATGCAATACTCTTGTAGTCTTGCAACATGGTAACGATGAGTTAGCAACATGCCTTACAAGG
AGAGAAAAAGCACCGTGCATGCCGATTGGTGGAAGTAAGGTGGTACGATCGTGCCTTATTAGGAAGGCAA
CAGACGGGTCTGACATGGATTGGACGAACCACTGAATTGCCGCATTGCAGAGATATTGTATTTAAGTGCC
TAGCTCGATACATAAACGGGTCTCTCTGGTTAGACCAGATCTGAGCCTGGGAGCTCTCTGGCTAACTAGG
GAACCCACTGCTTAAGCCTCAATAAAGCTTGCCTTGAGTGCTTCAAGTAGTGTGTGCCCGTCTGTTGTGT
GACTCTGGTAACTAGAGATCCCTCAGACCCTTTTAGTCAGTGTGGAAAATCTCTAGCAGTGGCGCCCGAA
CAGGGACTTGAAAGCGAAAGGGAAACCAGAGGAGCTCTCTCGACGCAGGACTCGGCTTGCTGAAGCGCGC
ACGGCAAGAGGCGAGGGGCGGCGACTGGTGAGTACGCCAAAAATTTTGACTAGCGGAGGCTAGAAGGAGA
GAGATGGGTGCGAGAGCGTCAGTATTAAGCGGGGGAGAATTAGATCGCGATGGGAAAAAATTCGGTTAAG
GCCAGGGGGAAAGAAAAAATATAAATTAAAACATATAGTATGGGCAAGCAGGGAGCTAGAACGATTCGCA
GTTAATCCTGGCCTGTTAGAAACATCAGAAGGCTGTAGACAAATACTGGGACAGCTACAACCATCCCTTC
AGACAGGATCAGAAGAACTTAGATCATTATATAATACAGTAGCAACCCTCTATTGTGTGCATCAAAGGAT
AGAGATAAAAGACACCAAGGAAGCTTTAGACAAGATAGAGGAAGAGCAAAACAAAAGTAAGACCACCGCA
CAGCAAGCGGCCACTGATCTTCAGACCTGGAGGAGGAGATATGAGGGACAATTGGAGAAGTGAATTATAT
AAATATAAAGTAGTAAAAATTGAACCATTAGGAGTAGCACCCACCAAGGCAAAGAGAAGAGTGGTGCAGA
GAGAAAAAAGAGCAGTGGGAATAGGAGCTTTGTTCCTTGGGTTCTTGGGAGCAGCAGGAAGCACTATGGG
CGCAGCGTCAATGACGCTGACGGTACAGGCCAGACAATTATTGTCTGGTATAGTGCAGCAGCAGAACAAT
TTGCTGAGGGCTATTGAGGCGCAACAGCATCTGTTGCAACTCACAGTCTGGGGCATCAAGCAGCTCCAGG
CAAGAATCCTGGCTGTGGAAAGATACCTAAAGGATCAACAGCTCCTGGGGATTTGGGGTTGCTCTGGAAA
ACTCATTTGCACCACTGCTGTGCCTTGGAATGCTAGTTGGAGTAATAAATCTCTGGAACAGATTTGGAAT
CACACGACCTGGATGGAGTGGGACAGAGAAATTAACAATTACACAAGCTTAATACACTCCTTAATTGAAG
AATCGCAAAACCAGCAAGAAAAGAATGAACAAGAATTATTGGAATTAGATAAATGGGCAAGTTTGTGGAA
TTGGTTTAACATAACAAATTGGCTGTGGTATATAAAATTATTCATAATGATAGTAGGAGGCTTGGTAGGT
TTAAGAATAGTTTTTGCTGTACTTTCTATAGTGAATAGAGTTAGGCAGGGATATTCACCATTATCGTTTC
AGACCCACCTCCCAACCCCGAGGGGACCCGACAGGCCCGAAGGAATAGAAGAAGAAGGTGGAGAGAGAGA
CAGAGACAGATCCATTCGATTAGTGAACGGATCTCGACGGTATCGGTTAACTTTTAAAAGAAAAGGGGGG
ATTGGGGGGTACAGTGCAGGGGAAAGAATAGTAGACATAATAGCAACAGACATACAAACTAAAGAATTAC
AAAAACAAATTACAAAATTCAAAATTTTATCGATACTAGTATTATGCCCAGTACATGACCTTATGGGACT
TTCCTACTTGGCAGTACATCTACGTATTAGTCATCGCTATTACCATGGTGATGCGGTTTTGGCAGTACAT
CAATGGGCGTGGATAGCGGTTTGACTCACGGGGATTTCCAAGTCTCCACCCCATTGACGTCAATGGGAGT
TTGTTTTGGCACCAAAATCAACGGGACTTTCCAAAATGTCGTAACAACTCCGCCCCATTGACGCAAATGG
GCGGTAGGCGTGTACGGTGGGAGGTTTATATAAGCAGAGCTCGTTTAGTGAACCGTCAGATCGCCTGGAG
ACGCCATCCACGCTGTTTTGACCTCCATAGAAGATTCTAGAATGGCGTTTCTCCGAAGCATGTGGGGCGT
GCTGAGTGCCCTGGGAAGGTCTGGAGCAGAGCTGTGCACCGGCTGTGGAAGTCGACTGCGCTCCCCCTTC
AGTTTTGTGTATTTACCGAGGTGGTTTTCATCTGTCTTGGCAAGTTGTCCAAAGAAACCTGTAAGTTCTT
ACCTTCGATTTTCTAAAGAACAACTACCCATATTTAAAGCTCAGAACCCAGATGCAAAAACTACAGAACT
AATTAGAAGAATTGCCCAGCGTTGGAGGGAACTTCCTGATTCAAAGAAAAAAATATATCAAGATGCTTAT
AGGGCGGAGTGGCAGGTATATAAAGAAGAGATAAGCAGATTTAAAGAACAGCTAACTCCAAGTCAGATTA
TGTCTTTGGAAAAAGAAATCATGGACGCAGCTTTAGCAGCGAAAGCTATGACAAAAGCAGCAGAGTTAAC
ACTGCTTGGAAAACCAAAAAGACCTCGTTCAGCTTATAACGTTTATGTAGCTGAAAGATTCCAAGAAGCT
AAGGGTGATTCACCGCAGGAAAAGCTGAAGACTGTAAAGGAAAACTGGAAAAATCTGTCTGACTCTGAAA
AGGAATTATATATTCAGCATGCTAAAGAGGACGAAACTCGTTATCATAATGAAATGAAGTCTTGGGAAGA
ACAAATGATTGAAGTTGGACGAAAGGATCTTCTACGTCGCACAATAAAGAAACAACGAAAATATGGTGCT
GAGGAGTGTGGAGGAAGTGGTGCTAGCCCCGGGATGGTGAGCGAGCTGATTAAGGAGAACATGCACATGA
AGCTGTACATGGAGGGCACCGTGAACAACCACCACTTCAAGTGCACATCCGAGGGCGAAGGCAAGCCCTA
CGAGGGCACCCAGACCATGAGAATCAAGGCGGTCGAGGGCGGCCCTCTCCCCTTCGCCTTCGACATCCTG
GCTACCAGCTTCATGTACGGCAGCAAAACCTTCATCAACCACACCCAGGGCATCCCCGACTTCTTTAAGC
AGTCCTTCCCCGAGGGCTTCACATGGGAGAGAGTCACCACATACGAAGACGGGGGCGTGCTGACCGCTAC
CCAGGACACCAGCCTCCGGGACGGCTGCCTCATCTACAACGTCAAGATCAGAGGGGTGAACTTCCCATCC
AACGGCCCTGTGATGCAGAAGAAAACACTCGGCTGGGAGGCCTCCACCGAGACCCTGTACCCCGCTGACG
GCGGCCTGGAAGGCAGAGCCGACATGGCCCTGAAGCTCGTGGGCGGGGGCCACCTGATCTGCAACTTGAA
GACCACATACAGATCCAAGAAACCCGCTAAGAACCTCAAGATGCCCGGCGTCTACTATGTGGACAGAAGA
CTGGAAAGAATCAAGGAGGCCGACAAAGAGACCTACGTCGAGCAGCACGAGGTGGCTGTGGCCAGATACT
GCGACCTCCCTAGCAAACTGGGGCACAGATGAGAATTCGTCGACAATCAACCTCTGGATTACAAAATTTG
TGAAAGATTGACTGGTATTCTTAACTATGTTGCTCCTTTTACGCTATGTGGATACGCTGCTTTAATGCCT
TTGTATCATGCTATTGCTTCCCGTATGGCTTTCATTTTCTCCTCCTTGTATAAATCCTGGTTGCTGTCTC
TTTATGAGGAGTTGTGGCCCGTTGTCAGGCAACGTGGCGTGGTGTGCACTGTGTTTGCTGACGCAACCCC
CACTGGTTGGGGCATTGCCACCACCTGTCAGCTCCTTTCCGGGACTTTCGCTTTCCCCCTCCCTATTGCC
ACGGCGGAACTCATCGCCGCCTGCCTTGCCCGCTGCTGGACAGGGGCTCGGCTGTTGGGCACTGACAATT
CCGTGGTGTTGTCGGGGAAATCATCGTCCTTTCCTTGGCTGCTCGCCTGTGTTGCCACCTGGATTCTGCG
CGGGACGTCCTTCTGCTACGTCCCTTCGGCCCTCAATCCAGCGGACCTTCCTTCCCGCGGCCTGCTGCCG
GCTCTGCGGCCTCTTCCGCGTCTTCGCCTTCGCCCTCAGACGAGTCGGATCTCCCTTTGGGCCGCCTCCC
CGCCTGGTACCTTTAAGACCAATGACTTACAAGGCAGCTGTAGATCTTAGCCACTTTTTAAAAGAAAAGG
GGGGACTGGAAGGGCTAATTCACTCCCAACGAAGATAAGATCTGCTTTTTGCTTGTACTGGGTCTCTCTG
GTTAGACCAGATCTGAGCCTGGGAGCTCTCTGGCTAACTAGGGAACCCACTGCTTAAGCCTCAATAAAGC
TTGCCTTGAGTGCTTCAAGTAGTGTGTGCCCGTCTGTTGTGTGACTCTGGTAACTAGAGATCCCTCAGAC
CCTTTTAGTCAGTGTGGAAAATCTCTAGCAGTAGTAGTTCATGTCATCTTATTATTCAGTATTTATAACT
TGCAAAGAAATGAATATCAGAGAGTGAGAGGAACTTGTTTATTGCAGCTTATAATGGTTACAAATAAAGC
AATAGCATCACAAATTTCACAAATAAAGCATTTTTTTCACTGCATTCTAGTTGTGGTTTGTCCAAACTCA
TCAATGTATCTTATCATGTCTGGCTCTAGCTATCCCGCCCCTAACTCCGCCCATCCCGCCCCTAACTCCG
CCCAGTTCCGCCCATTCTCCGCCCCATGGCTGACTAATTTTTTTTATTTATGCAGAGGCCGAGGCCGCCT
CGGCCTCTGAGCTATTCCAGAAGTAGTGAGGAGGCTTTTTTGGAGGCCTAGACTTTTGCAGAGACCAAAT
TCGTAATCATGTCATAGCTGTTTCCTGTGTGAAATTGTTATCCGCTCACAATTCCACACAACATACGAGC
CGGAAGCATAAAGTGTAAAGCCTGGGGTGCCTAATGAGTGAGCTAACTCACATTAATTGCGTTGCGCTCA
CTGCCCGCTTTCCAGTCGGGAAACCTGTCGTGCCAGCTGCATTAATGAATCGGCCAACGCGCGGGGAGAG
GCGGTTTGCGTATTGGGCGCTCTTCCGCTTCCTCGCTCACTGACTCGCTGCGCTCGGTCGTTCGGCTGCG
GCGAGCGGTATCAGCTCACTCAAAGGCGGTAATACGGTTATCCACAGAATCAGGGGATAACGCAGGAAAG
AACATGTGAGCAAAAGGCCAGCAAAAGGCCAGGAACCGTAAAAAGGCCGCGTTGCTGGCGTTTTTCCATA
GGCTCCGCCCCCCTGACGAGCATCACAAAAATCGACGCTCAAGTCAGAGGTGGCGAAACCCGACAGGACT
ATAAAGATACCAGGCGTTTCCCCCTGGAAGCTCCCTCGTGCGCTCTCCTGTTCCGACCCTGCCGCTTACC
GGATACCTGTCCGCCTTTCTCCCTTCGGGAAGCGTGGCGCTTTCTCATAGCTCACGCTGTAGGTATCTCA
GTTCGGTGTAGGTCGTTCGCTCCAAGCTGGGCTGTGTGCACGAACCCCCCGTTCAGCCCGACCGCTGCGC
CTTATCCGGTAACTATCGTCTTGAGTCCAACCCGGTAAGACACGACTTATCGCCACTGGCAGCAGCCACT
GGTAACAGGATTAGCAGAGCGAGGTATGTAGGCGGTGCTACAGAGTTCTTGAAGTGGTGGCCTAACTACG
GCTACACTAGAAGAACAGTATTTGGTATCTGCGCTCTGCTGAAGCCAGTTACCTTCGGAAAAAGAGTTGG
TAGCTCTTGATCCGGCAAACAAACCACCGCTGGTAGCGGTGGTTTTTTTGTTTGCAAGCAGCAGATTACG
CGCAGAAAAAAAGGATCTCAAGAAGATCCTTTGATCTTTTCTACGGGGTCTGACGCTCAGTGGAACGAAA
ACTCACGTTAAGGGATTTTGGTCATGAGATTATCAAAAAGGATCTTCACCTAGATCCTTTTAAATTAAAA
ATGAAGTTTTAAATCAATCTAAAGTATATATGAGTAAACTTGGTCTGACAGTTACCAATGCTTAATCAGT
GAGGCACCTATCTCAGCGATCTGTCTATTTCGTTCATCCATAGTTGCCTGACTCCCCGTCGTGTAGATAA
CTACGATACGGGAGGGCTTACCATCTGGCCCCAGTGCTGCAATGATACCGCGAGACCCACGCTCACCGGC
TCCAGATTTATCAGCAATAAACCAGCCAGCCGGAAGGGCCGAGCGCAGAAGTGGTCCTGCAACTTTATCC
GCCTCCATCCAGTCTATTAATTGTTGCCGGGAAGCTAGAGTAAGTAGTTCGCCAGTTAATAGTTTGCGCA
ACGTTGTTGCCATTGCTACAGGCATCGTGGTGTCACGCTCGTCGTTTGGTATGGCTTCATTCAGCTCCGG
TTCCCAACGATCAAGGCGAGTTACATGATCCCCCATGTTGTGCAAAAAAGCGGTTAGCTCCTTCGGTCCT
CCGATCGTTGTCAGAAGTAAGTTGGCCGCAGTGTTATCACTCATGGTTATGGCAGCACTGCATAATTCTC
TTACTGTCATGCCATCCGTAAGATGCTTTTCTGTGACTGGTGAGTACTCAACCAAGTCATTCTGAGAATA
GTGTATGCGGCGACCGAGTTGCTCTTGCCCGGCGTCAATACGGGATAATACCGCGCCACATAGCAGAACT
TTAAAAGTGCTCATCATTGGAAAACGTTCTTCGGGGCGAAAACTCTCAAGGATCTTACCGCTGTTGAGAT
CCAGTTCGATGTAACCCACTCGTGCACCCAACTGATCTTCAGCATCTTTTACTTTCACCAGCGTTTCTGG
GTGAGCAAAAACAGGAAGGCAAAATGCCGCAAAAAAGGGAATAAGGGCGACACGGAAATGTTGAATACTC
ATACTCTTCCTTTTTCAATATTATTGAAGCATTTATCAGGGTTATTGTCTCATGAGCGGATACATATTTG
AATGTATTTAGAAAAATAAACAAATAGGGGTTCCGCGCACATTTCCCCGAAAAGTGCCACCTGACGTCTA
AGAAACCATTATTATCATGACATTAACCTATAAAAATAGGCGTATCACGAGGCCCTTTCGTCTCGCGCGT
TTCGGTGATGACGGTGAAAACCTCTGACACATGCAGCTCCCGGAGACGGTCACAGCTTGTCTGTAAGCGG
ATGCCGGGAGCAGACAAGCCCGTCAGGGCGCGTCAGCGGGTGTTGGCGGGTGTCGGGGCTGGCTTAACTA
TGCGGCATCAGAGCAGATTGTACTGAGAGTGCACCATATGCGGTGTGAAATACCGCACAGATGCGTAAGG
AGAAAATACCGCATCAGGCGCCATTCGCCATTCAGGCTGCGCAACTGTTGGGAAGGGCGATCGGTGCGGG
CCTCTTCGCTATTACGCCAGCTGGCGAAAGGGGGATGTGCTGCAAGGCGATTAAGTTGGGTAACGCCAGG
GTTTTCCCAGTCACGACGTTGTAAAACGACGGCCAGTGCCAAGCTGACGCG
